Addgene plasmid #35453: pRSII315
Purpose: (Empty Backbone)
Depositing lab: Steven Haase. Publication: New and Redesigned pRS Plasmid Shuttle Vectors for Genetic Manipulation of Saccharomycescerevisiae. Chee MK, Haase SB. G3 (Bethesda). 2012 May;2(5):515-26. Epub 2012 May 1. 10.1534/g3.111.001917 PubMed 22670222.
Backbone
  Vector backbone: pRS31x
  Backbone manufacturer: Stratagene
  Backbone size (bp): 6005
  Vector type: Yeast centromere vector
  Promoter: None
  Selectable markers: LEU2
Growth in bacteria
  Bacterial resistance: Ampicillin, 100 μg/mL
  Growth temperature: 37°C
  Growth strain: DH5alpha
  Copy number: High Copy
Gene/Insert
  Cloning method: Restriction Enzyme
  Sequencing primers: 5′ M13 Forward, T7; 3′ M13 Reverse
Resource information
  A portion of this plasmid was derived from a plasmid made by: Daniel J. Lew, Duke University Medical Center
Terms and licenses: Academic/Nonprofit Terms; Industry Terms: Not Available to Industry
Depositor comments: LEU2 has been modified to remove ClaI, EcoRI and KpnI sites without altering the amino acid sequence of the Leu2 protein.
How to cite: pRSII315 was a gift from Steven Haase (Addgene plasmid # 35453)
