[The description below was written by a language model from this plasmid's Addgene catalogue record and pLannotate feature annotations shown in this document.]
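Description:
pRSII315 is an empty yeast centromere shuttle vector of about 6 kb, a redesigned member of the pRS31x series built for genetic manipulation of Saccharomyces cerevisiae. In E. coli it replicates from a high-copy ColE1/pUC-type origin and is selected through the β-lactamase (AmpR) gene, which is driven by its own promoter. In yeast it is maintained by a CEN/ARS element, CEN6 fused to an autonomously replicating sequence. This element gives stable, low-copy, chromosome-like segregation. Yeast selection relies on LEU2, expressed from its native promoter, which complements leucine auxotrophy in leu2 hosts. According to the depositor, the LEU2 coding sequence was silently recoded to remove ClaI, EcoRI and KpnI sites without changing the Leu2 protein, presumably so that these enzymes are more useful for cloning elsewhere in the plasmid.

The cloning region is the pBluescript-type polylinker, flanked by T7 and T3 phage promoters and set within a lacZα fragment downstream of the lac promoter, operator and CAP binding site. This arrangement is the one normally used for blue/white screening of recombinants and for in vitro transcription of inserts. M13 forward, M13 reverse and T7 primers are listed for sequencing across it. An f1 origin is also present, which allows single-stranded DNA production with helper phage. The vector carries no yeast promoter for insert expression, so cloned genes must bring their own regulatory sequences. Short annotated fragments of NFS1, YO192, bom, rop and lacI are probably remnants of the genomic DNA flanking LEU2 and of the ancestral backbone rather than functional parts. The vector is typically used for low-copy complementation or expression studies in yeast.
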