Features (pLannotate 1.2.2; 20 found; start..end, strand, type, name):
    137..187     +  misc_feature   bom (fragment): basis of mobility region from pBR322
    186..302     +  CDS            NFS1 (fragment): NFS1_YEAST - Also known as SPL1 From Saccharomyces cerevisiae (strain ATCC 204508 / S288c) (Baker's yeast).
    667..1758    -  CDS            LEU2: LEU3_YEAST - Experimental evidence at protein level: Swiss-Prot protein existence level 1. Catalyzes the oxidation of 3-carboxy-2-hydroxy-4- methylpentanoate (3-isopropylmalate) to 3-carboxy-4-methyl-2- oxopentanoate. The product decarboxylates to 4-methyl-2 oxopentanoate. From Saccharomyces cerevisiae (strain ATCC 204508 / S288c) (Baker's yeast).
   1759..2166    -  promoter       LEU2 promoter: S. cerevisiae LEU2
   2306..2383    -  CDS            YO192_YEAST (fragment): Experimental evidence at protein level: Swiss-Prot protein existence level 1. From Saccharomyces cerevisiae (strain ATCC 204508 / S288c) (Baker's yeast).
   2414..2466    +  misc_feature   bom (fragment): basis of mobility region from pBR322
   2494..2922    -  rep_origin     f1 ori (sequence partly withheld): f1 bacteriophage origin of replication; arrow indicates direction of (+) strand synthesis
   2926..3083    -  CDS            lacZα (fragment): LacZα fragment of β-galactosidase; lacZ fragment
   3086..3104    +  promoter       T7 promoter: promoter for bacteriophage T7 RNA polymerase
   3113..3220    +  misc_feature   MCS: pBluescript multiple cloning site
   3232..3250    -  promoter       T3 promoter: promoter for bacteriophage T3 RNA polymerase
   3295..3311    -  protein_bind   lac operator: The lac repressor binds to the lac operator to inhibit transcription in E. coli. This inhibition can be relieved by adding lactose or isopropyl-β-D-thiogalactopyranoside (IPTG). lac repressor encoded by lacI
   3319..3349    -  promoter       lac promoter: promoter for the E. coli lac operon
   3364..3385    -  protein_bind   CAP binding site: CAP binding activates transcription in the presence of cAMP. E. coli catabolite activator protein
   3398..3490    -  CDS            lacI (fragment): lac repressor; lacI; The lac repressor binds to the lac operator to inhibit transcription in E. coli. This inhibition can be relieved by adding lactose or isopropyl-β-D-thiogalactopyranoside (IPTG).
   3673..4261    -  rep_origin     ori: high-copy-number ColE1/pMB1/pBR322/pUC origin of replication
   4432..5292    -  CDS            AmpR: β-lactamase; bla; confers resistance to ampicillin, carbenicillin, and related antibiotics
   5293..5397    -  promoter       AmpR promoter: bla
   5434..5937    +  misc_feature   CEN/ARS: S. cerevisiae CEN6 centromere fused to an autonomously replicating sequence
   6005..35      +  CDS            rop (fragment) (across the origin): Rop protein, which maintains plasmids at low copy number; rop
>Addgene plasmid #35453 | pRSII315 | depositor full sequence | sequence record 49264 | pRSII315 sequence 6005 bps
TCGCGCGTTTCGGTGATGACGGTGAAAACCTCTGACACATGCAGCTCCCGGAGACGGTCACAGCTTGTCT
GTAAGCGGATGCCGGGAGCAGACAAGCCCGTCAGGGCGCGTCAGCGGGTGTTGGCGGGTGTCGGGGCTGG
CTTAACTATGCGGCATCAGAGCAGATTGTACTGAGAGTGCACCATATCGACTACGTCGTTAAGGCCGTTT
CTGACAGAGTAAAATTCTTGAGGGAACTTTCACCATTATGGGAAATGGTTCAAGAAGGTATTGACTTAAA
CTCCATCAAATGGTCAGGTCATTGAGTGTTTTTTATTTGTTGTATTTTTTTTTTTTTAGAGAAAATCCTC
CAATATATAAATTAGGAATCATAGTTTCATGATTTTCTGTTACACCTAACTTTTTGTGTGGTGCCCTCCT
CCTTGTCAATATTAATGTTAAAGTGCAATTCTTTTTCCTTATCACGTTGAGCCATTAGTATCAATTTGCT
TACCTGTATTCCTTTACATCCTCCTTTTTCTCCTTCTTGATAAATGTATGTAGATTGCGTATATAGTTTC
GTCTACCCTATGAACATATTCCATTTTGTAATTTCGTGTCGTTTCTATTATGAATTTCATTTATAAAGTT
TATGTACAAATATCATAAAAAAAGAGAATCTTTTTAAGCAAGGATTTTCTTAACTTCTTCGGCGACAGCA
TCACCGACTTCGGTGGTACTGTTGGAACCACCTAAATCACCAGTTCTGATACCTGCATCCAAAACCTTTT
TAACTGCATCTTCAATGGCCTTACCTTCTTCAGGCAAGTTCAATGACAATTTCAACATCATTGCAGCAGA
CAAGATAGTGGCGATAGGGTTGACCTTATTCTTTGGCAAATCTGGAGCAGAACCGTGGCATGGTTCGTAC
AAACCAAATGCGGTGTTCTTGTCTGGCAAAGAGGCCAAGGACGCAGATGGCAACAAACCCAAGGAACCTG
GGATAACGGAGGCTTCATCGGAGATGATATCACCAAACATGTTGCTGGTGATTATAATACCATTTAGGTG
GGTTGGGTTCTTAACTAGGATCATGGCGGCAGAATCAATCAATTGATGTTGAACCTTCAATGTAGGAAAT
TCGTTCTTGATGGTTTCCTCCACAGTTTTTCTCCATAATCTTGAAGAGGCCAAAACATTAGCTTTATCCA
AGGACCAAATAGGCAATGGTGGCTCATGTTGTAGGGCCATGAAAGCGGCCATTCTTGTGATTCTTTGCAC
TTCTGGAACGGTGTATTGTTCACTATCCCAAGCGACACCATCACCATCGTCTTCCTTTCTCTTACCAAAG
TAAATACCTCCCACTAATTCTCTGACAACAACGAAGTCAGTACCTTTAGCAAATTGTGGCTTGATTGGAG
ATAAGTCTAAAAGAGAGTCGGATGCAAAGTTACATGGTCTTAAGTTGGCGTACAATTGAAGTTCTTTACG
GATTTTTAGTAAACCTTGTTCAGGTCTAACACTACCTGTACCCCATTTAGGACCACCCACAGCACCTAAC
AAAACGGCATCAGCCTTCTTGGAGGCTTCCAGCGCCTCATCTGGAAGTGGAACACCTGTAGCATCTATAG
CAGCACCACCAATTAAATGATTTTCGAAATCGAACTTGACATTGGAACGAACATCAGAAATAGCTTTAAG
AACCTTAATGGCTTCGGCTGTGATTTCTTGACCAACGTGGTCACCTGGCAAAACGACGATCTTCTTAGGG
GCAGACATTAGAATGGTATATCCTTGAAATATATATATATATATTGCTGAAATGTAAAAGGTAAGAAAAG
TTAGAAAGTAAGACGATTGCTAACCACCTATTGGAAAAAACAATAGGTCCTTAAATAATATTGTCAACTT
CAAGTATTGTGATGCAAGCATTTAGTCATGAACGCTTCTCTATTCTATATGAAAAGCCGGTTCCGGCGCT
CTCACCTTTCCTTTTTCTCCCAATTTTTCAGTTGAAAAAGGTATATGCGTCAGGCGACCTCTGAAATTAA
CAAAAAATTTCCAGTCATCGAATTTGATTCTGTGCGATAGCGCCCCTGTGTGTTCTCGTTATGTTGAGGA
AAAAAATAATGGTTGCTAAGAGATTCGAACTCTTGCATCTTACGATACCTGAGTATTCCCACAGTTAACT
GCGGTCAAGATATTTCTTGAATCAGGCGCCTTAGACCGCTCGGCCAAACAACCAATTACTTGTTGAGAAA
TAGAGTATAATTATCCTATAAATATAACGTTTTTGAACACACATGAACAAGGAAGTACAGGACAATTGAT
TTTGAAGAGAATGTGGATTTTGATGTAATTGTTGGGATTCCATTTTTAATAAGGCAATAATATTAGGTAT
GTAGATATACTAGAAGTTCTCCTCGACCGGTCGATATGCGGTGTGAAATACCGCACAGATGCGTAAGGAG
AAAATACCGCATCAGGAAATTGTAAGCGTTAATATTTTGTTAAAATTCGCGTTAAATTTTTGTTAAATCA
GCTCATTTTTTAACCAATAGGCCGAAATCGGCAAAATCCCTTATAAATCAAAAGAATAGACCGAGATAGG
GT
[37 nt withheld, positions 2593-2629]
AAAGAACGTGGACTCCAACGTCAAAGG
[49 nt withheld, positions 2657-2705]
T
[91 nt withheld, positions 2707-2797]
G
[124 nt withheld, positions 2799-2922]
CCATTCGCCATTCAGGCTGCGCAACTGTTGGGAAGGGCGATCGGTGCGGGCCTCTTCGCTATTACGCCAG
CTGGCGAAAGGGGGATGTGCTGCAAGGCGATTAAGTTGGGTAACGCCAGGGTTTTCCCAGTCACGACGTT
GTAAAACGACGGCCAGTGAATTGTAATACGACTCACTATAGGGCGAATTGGAGCTCCACCGCGGTGGCGG
CCGCTCTAGAACTAGTGGATCCCCCGGGCTGCAGGAATTCGATATCAAGCTTATCGATACCGTCGACCTC
GAGGGGGGGCCCGGTACCAGCTTTTGTTCCCTTTAGTGAGGGTTAATTTCGAGCTTGGCGTAATCATGGT
CATAGCTGTTTCCTGTGTGAAATTGTTATCCGCTCACAATTCCACACAACATACGAGCCGGAAGCATAAA
GTGTAAAGCCTGGGGTGCCTAATGAGTGAGCTAACTCACATTAATTGCGTTGCGCTCACTGCCCGCTTTC
CAGTCGGGAAACCTGTCGTGCCAGCTGCATTAATGAATCGGCCAACGCGCGGGGAGAGGCGGTTTGCGTA
TTGGGCGCTCTTCCGCTTCCTCGCTCACTGACTCGCTGCGCTCGGTCGTTCGGCTGCGGCGAGCGGTATC
AGCTCACTCAAAGGCGGTAATACGGTTATCCACAGAATCAGGGGATAACGCAGGAAAGAACATGTGAGCA
AAAGGCCAGCAAAAGGCCAGGAACCGTAAAAAGGCCGCGTTGCTGGCGTTTTTCCATAGGCTCCGCCCCC
CTGACGAGCATCACAAAAATCGACGCTCAAGTCAGAGGTGGCGAAACCCGACAGGACTATAAAGATACCA
GGCGTTTCCCCCTGGAAGCTCCCTCGTGCGCTCTCCTGTTCCGACCCTGCCGCTTACCGGATACCTGTCC
GCCTTTCTCCCTTCGGGAAGCGTGGCGCTTTCTCATAGCTCACGCTGTAGGTATCTCAGTTCGGTGTAGG
TCGTTCGCTCCAAGCTGGGCTGTGTGCACGAACCCCCCGTTCAGCCCGACCGCTGCGCCTTATCCGGTAA
CTATCGTCTTGAGTCCAACCCGGTAAGACACGACTTATCGCCACTGGCAGCAGCCACTGGTAACAGGATT
AGCAGAGCGAGGTATGTAGGCGGTGCTACAGAGTTCTTGAAGTGGTGGCCTAACTACGGCTACACTAGAA
GAACAGTATTTGGTATCTGCGCTCTGCTGAAGCCAGTTACCTTCGGAAAAAGAGTTGGTAGCTCTTGATC
CGGCAAACAAACCACCGCTGGTAGCGGTGGTTTTTTTGTTTGCAAGCAGCAGATTACGCGCAGAAAAAAA
GGATCTCAAGAAGATCCTTTGATCTTTTCTACGGGGTCTGACGCTCAGTGGAACGAAAACTCACGTTAAG
GGATTTTGGTCATGAGATTATCAAAAAGGATCTTCACCTAGATCCTTTTAAATTAAAAATGAAGTTTTAA
ATCAATCTAAAGTATATATGAGTAAACTTGGTCTGACAGTTACCAATGCTTAATCAGTGAGGCACCTATC
TCAGCGATCTGTCTATTTCGTTCATCCATAGTTGCCTGACTCCCCGTCGTGTAGATAACTACGATACGGG
AGGGCTTACCATCTGGCCCCAGTGCTGCAATGATACCGCGAGACCCACGCTCACCGGCTCCAGATTTATC
AGCAATAAACCAGCCAGCCGGAAGGGCCGAGCGCAGAAGTGGTCCTGCAACTTTATCCGCCTCCATCCAG
TCTATTAATTGTTGCCGGGAAGCTAGAGTAAGTAGTTCGCCAGTTAATAGTTTGCGCAACGTTGTTGCCA
TTGCTACAGGCATCGTGGTGTCACGCTCGTCGTTTGGTATGGCTTCATTCAGCTCCGGTTCCCAACGATC
AAGGCGAGTTACATGATCCCCCATGTTGTGCAAAAAAGCGGTTAGCTCCTTCGGTCCTCCGATCGTTGTC
AGAAGTAAGTTGGCCGCAGTGTTATCACTCATGGTTATGGCAGCACTGCATAATTCTCTTACTGTCATGC
CATCCGTAAGATGCTTTTCTGTGACTGGTGAGTACTCAACCAAGTCATTCTGAGAATAGTGTATGCGGCG
ACCGAGTTGCTCTTGCCCGGCGTCAATACGGGATAATACCGCGCCACATAGCAGAACTTTAAAAGTGCTC
ATCATTGGAAAACGTTCTTCGGGGCGAAAACTCTCAAGGATCTTACCGCTGTTGAGATCCAGTTCGATGT
AACCCACTCGTGCACCCAACTGATCTTCAGCATCTTTTACTTTCACCAGCGTTTCTGGGTGAGCAAAAAC
AGGAAGGCAAAATGCCGCAAAAAAGGGAATAAGGGCGACACGGAAATGTTGAATACTCATACTCTTCCTT
TTTCAATATTATTGAAGCATTTATCAGGGTTATTGTCTCATGAGCGGATACATATTTGAATGTATTTAGA
AAAATAAACAAATAGGGGTTCCGCGCACATTTCCCCGAAAAGTGCCACCTGGGTCCTTTTCATCACGTGC
TATAAAAATAATTATAATTTAAATTTTTTAATATAAATATATAAATTAAAAATAGAAAGTAAAAAAAGAA
ATTAAAGAAAAAATAGTTTTTGTTTTCCGAAGATGTAAAAGACTCTAGGGGGATCGCCAACAAATACTAC
CTTTTATCTTGCTCTTCCTGCTCTCAGGTATTAATGCCGAATTGTTTCATCTTGTCTGTGTAGAAGACCA
CACACGAAAATCCTGTGATTTTACATTTTACTTATCGTTAATCGAATGTATATCTATTTAATCTGCTTTT
CTTGTCTAATAAATATATATGTAAAGTACGCTTTTTGTTGAAATTTTTTAAACCTTTGTTTATTTTTTTT
TCTTCATTCCGTAACTCTTCTACCTTCTTTATTTACTTTCTAAAATCCAAATACAAAACATAAAAATAAA
TAAACACAGAGTAAATTCCCAAATTATTCCATCATTAAAAGATACGAGGCGCGTGTAAGTTACAGGCAAG
CGATCCGTCTAAGAAACCATTATTATCATGACATTAACCTATAAAAATAGGCGTATCACGAGGCCCTTTC
GTC
