>Addgene plasmid #35453 | pRSII315 | addgene partial sequence | sequence record 54145 | pGEX3
AGGGCCTCGTGATACGCCTATTTTTATAGGTTAATGTCATGATAATAATGGTTTCTTAGGACGGATCGCT
TGCCTGTAACTTACACGCGCCTCGTATCTTTTAATGATGGAATAATTTGGGAATTTACTCTGTGTTTATT
TATTTTTATGTTTTGTATTTGGATTTTAGAAAGTAAATAAAGAAGGTAGAAGAGTTACGGAATGAAGAAA
AAAAAATAAACAAAGGTTTAAAAAATTTCAACAAAAAGCGTACTTTACATATATATTTATTAGACAAGAA
AAGCAGATTAAATAGATATACATTCGATTAACGATAAGTAAAATGTAAAATCACAGGATTTTCGTGTGTG
GTCTTCTACACAGACAAGATGAAACAATTCGGCATTAATACCTGAGAGCAGGAAGAGCAAGATAAAAGGT
AGTATTTGTTGGCGATCCCCCTAGAGTCTTTTACATCTTCGGAAAACAAAAACTATTTTTTCTTTAATTT
CTTTTTTTACTTTCTATTTTTAATTTATATATTTATATTAAAAAATTTAAATTATAATTATTTTTATAGC
ACGTGATGAAAAGGACCCAGGTGGCACTTTTCGGGGAAATGTGCGCGGAACCCCTATTTGTTTATTTTTC
TAAATACATTCAAATATGTATCCGCTCATGAGACAATAACCCTGATAAATGCTTCAATAATATTGAAAAA
GGAAGAGTATGAGTATTCAACATTTCCGTGTCGCCCTTATTCCCTTTTTTGCGGCATTTTGCCTTCCTGT
TTTTGCTCACCCAGAA
