>Addgene plasmid #35453 | pRSII315 | addgene partial sequence | sequence record 54148 | pRSII-F1 5'-CGGCATCAGAGCAGATTGTAC-3'
AAATTCTTGAGGGAACTTTCACCATTATGGGAAATGGTTCAAGAAGGTATTGACTTAAACTCCATCAAAT
GGTCAGGTCATTGAGTGTTTTTTATTTGTTGTATTTTTTTTTTTTTAGAGAAAATCCTCCAATATATAAA
TTAGGAATCATAGTTTCATGATTTTCTGTTACACCTAACTTTTTGTGTGGTGCCCTCCTCCTTGTCAATA
TTAATGTTAAAGTGCAATTCTTTTTCCTTATCACGTTGAGCCATTAGTATCAATTTGCTTACCTGTATTC
CTTTACATCCTCCTTTTTCTCCTTCTTGATAAATGTATGTAGATTGCGTATATAGTTTCGTCTACCCTAT
GAACATATTCCATTTTGTAATTTCGTGTCGTTTCTATTATGAATTTCATTTATAAAGTTTATGTACAAAT
ATCATAAAAAAAGAGAATCTTTTTAAGCAAGGATTTTCTTAACTTCTTCGGCGACAGCATCACCGACTTC
GGTGGTACTGTTGGAACCACCTAAATCACCAGTTCTGATACCTGCATCCAAAACCTTTTTAACTGCATCT
TCAATGGCCTTACCTTCTTCAGGCAAGTTCAATGACAATTTCAACATCATTGCAGCAGACAAGATAGTGG
CGATAGGGTTGACCTTATTCTTTGGCAAATCTGGAGCAGAACCGTGGCATGGTTCGTACAAACCAAATGC
GGTGTTCTTGTCTGGCA
