>Addgene plasmid #35453 | pRSII315 | addgene partial sequence | sequence record 54195 | M13_pUC_rev
ATTACGCCAAGCTCGAAATTAACCCTCACTAAAGGGAACAAAAGCTGGTACCGGGCCCCCCCTCGAGGTC
GACGGTATCGATAAGCTTGATATCGAATTCCTGCAGCCCGGGGGATCCACTAGTTCTAGAGCGGCCGCCA
CCGCGGTGGAGCTCCAATTCGCCCTATAGTGAGTCGTATTACAATTCACTGGCCGTCGTTTTACAACGTC
GTGACTGGGAAAACCCTGGCGTTACCCAACTTAATCGCCTTGCAGCACATCCCCCTTTCGCCAGCTGGCG
TAATAGCGAAGAGGCCCGCACCGATCGCCCTTCCCAACAGTTGCGCAGCCTGAATGGCGAATGG
[124 nt withheld, positions 345-468]
C
[91 nt withheld, positions 470-560]
A
[49 nt withheld, positions 562-610]
CCTTTGACGTTGGAGTCCACGTTCTTT
[37 nt withheld, positions 638-674]
ACCCTATCTCGGTCTATTCTTTTGATTTATAAGGGATTTTGCCGATTTCGGCCTATTGGTTAAAAAATGA
GCTGATTTAACAAAAATTTAACGCGAATTTTAACAAAATATTAACGCTTACAATTTCCTGATGCGGTATT
TTCTCCTTACGCATCTGTGCG
